Addgene plasmid #193283: CBE-T1.45
Purpose: Expression of CBE-T1.45 base editor in mammalian cells, CMV promoter
Depositing lab: Nicole Gaudelli. Depositing organization: Beam Therapeutics. Publication: Improved cytosine base editors generated from TadA variants. Lam DK, Feliciano PR, Arif A, Bohnuud T, Fernandez TP, Gehrke JM, Grayson P, Lee KD, Ortega MA, Sawyer C, Schwaegerle ND, Peraro L, Young L, Lee SJ, Ciaramella G, Gaudelli NM. Nat Biotechnol. 2023 Jan 9. doi: 10.1038/s41587-022-01611-9. PubMed 36624149.
Backbone
  Vector backbone: CMV/pBR322
  Vector type: Mammalian Expression
Growth in bacteria
  Bacterial resistance: Ampicillin, 100 μg/mL
  Growth temperature: 37°C
  Growth strain: DH5alpha
  Copy number: High Copy
Gene/Insert
  Gene/Insert name: CBE-T1.45
  Species: Other
  Mutation: D10A (Cas9), TadA mutations within
  Promoter: CMV
  Cloning method: Ligation Independent Cloning
Terms and licenses: Academic/Nonprofit Terms; Industry Terms: Not Available to Industry
How to cite: CBE-T1.45 was a gift from Nicole Gaudelli (Addgene plasmid # 193283 ; http://n2t.net/addgene:193283 ; RRID:Addgene_193283)
