[The description below was written by a language model from this plasmid's Addgene catalogue record and pLannotate feature annotations shown in this document.]
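Description:
CBE-T1.45 is a mammalian expression plasmid of about 8.7 kb, built on a CMV/pBR322-type backbone, that encodes a cytosine base editor derived from an engineered TadA deaminase. It is propagated in E. coli as a high-copy plasmid through a ColE1/pMB1-family origin and selected with ampicillin via the β-lactamase gene and its native promoter. Short remnants of lac regulatory sequences, a pBluescript polylinker, an SV40 promoter fragment and the pBR322 bom region are also annotated. These appear to be backbone carry-over rather than functional parts of the design, and no mammalian selection marker is annotated.

The payload is a single fusion open reading frame driven by the human CMV immediate-early enhancer and promoter and terminated by the bovine growth hormone polyadenylation signal. A T7 promoter sits just upstream of the coding region and could support in vitro transcription. The fusion begins with an E. coli TadA-derived domain carrying mutations that the record notes but does not list. A short segment matching the linker region of earlier adenine base editors follows, and then Streptococcus pyogenes Cas9 bearing D10A. Although the automated annotation labels the N-terminal portion as dCas9, the catalogue lists only D10A, which on its own yields a nickase. A uracil glycosylase inhibitor (UGI) from phage PBS2 is annotated downstream of Cas9; the unannotated stretch between them is not characterised in the record. UGI blocks excision of the uracil produced by cytosine deamination, favouring a C-to-T outcome. The plasmid carries no guide RNA cassette, so one must be supplied separately. It is intended for expressing this TadA-based cytosine base editor in mammalian cells for targeted base editing.
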