Features (pLannotate 1.2.2; 19 found; start..end, strand, type, name):
    103..482     +  enhancer       CMV enhancer: human cytomegalovirus immediate early enhancer
    483..686     +  promoter       CMV promoter: human cytomegalovirus (CMV) immediate early promoter
    728..746     +  promoter       T7 promoter: promoter for bacteriophage T7 RNA polymerase
    760..1257    +  CDS            tadA: TADA_ECOLI - Also known as yfhC. Experimental evidence at protein level: Swiss-Prot protein existence level 1. Catalyzes the deamination of adenosine to inosine at the wobble position 34 of tRNA(Arg2). Essential for cell viability. From Escherichia coli (strain K12).
   1258..1356    +  CDS            ABE(7.10) (fragment): adenine base editor comprising wild-type E. coli TadA fused to the evolved TadA*(7.10) mutant (Gaudelli et al., 2017)
   1357..2958    +  CDS            dCas9(N): N-terminal portion of catalytically inactive Streptococcus pyogenes dCas9 carrying the D10A mutation (Zetsche et al., 2015)
   2959..5453    +  CDS            Cas9(C) (fragment): C-terminal portion of Streptococcus pyogenes Cas9 (Zetsche et al., 2015)
   5767..6015    +  CDS            UGI: UNGI_BPPB2 - Experimental evidence at protein level: Swiss-Prot protein existence level 1. This protein binds specifically and reversibly to the host uracil-DNA glycosylase, preventing removal of uracil residues from PBS2 DNA by the host uracil-excision repair system. From Bacillus phage PBS2 (Bacteriophage PBS2).
   6157..6381    +  polyA_signal   bGH poly(A) signal: bovine growth hormone polyadenylation signal
   6385..6406    +  promoter       SV40 promoter (fragment): SV40 enhancer and early promoter
   6411..6427    +  misc_feature   MCS (fragment): pBluescript multiple cloning site
   6476..6492    -  protein_bind   lac operator: The lac repressor binds to the lac operator to inhibit transcription in E. coli. This inhibition can be relieved by adding lactose or isopropyl-β-D-thiogalactopyranoside (IPTG). lac repressor encoded by lacI
   6500..6530    -  promoter       lac promoter: promoter for the E. coli lac operon
   6545..6566    -  protein_bind   CAP binding site: CAP binding activates transcription in the presence of cAMP. E. coli catabolite activator protein
   6579..6671    -  CDS            lacI (fragment): lac repressor; lacI; The lac repressor binds to the lac operator to inhibit transcription in E. coli. This inhibition can be relieved by adding lactose or isopropyl-β-D-thiogalactopyranoside (IPTG).
   6854..7442    -  rep_origin     ori: high-copy-number ColE1/pMB1/pBR322/pUC origin of replication
   7613..8473    -  CDS            AmpR: β-lactamase; bla; confers resistance to ampicillin, carbenicillin, and related antibiotics
   8474..8578    -  promoter       AmpR promoter: bla
   8649..8693    -  misc_feature   bom (fragment): basis of mobility region from pBR322
>Addgene plasmid #193283 | CBE-T1.45 | addgene full sequence | sequence record 379813 | Addgene NGS Result
AAGCTACAACAAGGCAAGGCTTGACCGACAATTGCATGAAGAATCTGCTTAGGGTTAGGCGTTTTGCGCT
GCTTCGCGATGTACGGGCCAGATATACGCGTTGACATTGATTATTGACTAGTTATTAATAGTAATCAATT
ACGGGGTCATTAGTTCATAGCCCATATATGGAGTTCCGCGTTACATAACTTACGGTAAATGGCCCGCCTG
GCTGACCGCCCAACGACCCCCGCCCATTGACGTCAATAATGACGTATGTTCCCATAGTAACGCCAATAGG
GACTTTCCATTGACGTCAATGGGTGGAGTATTTACGGTAAACTGCCCACTTGGCAGTACATCAAGTGTAT
CATATGCCAAGTACGCCCCCTATTGACGTCAATGACGGTAAATGGCCCGCCTGGCATTATGCCCAGTACA
TGACCTTATGGGACTTTCCTACTTGGCAGTACATCTACGTATTAGTCATCGCTATTACCATGGTGATGCG
GTTTTGGCAGTACATCAATGGGCGTGGATAGCGGTTTGACTCACGGGGATTTCCAAGTCTCCACCCCATT
GACGTCAATGGGAGTTTGTTTTGGCACCAAAATCAACGGGACTTTCCAAAATGTCGTAACAACTCCGCCC
CATTGACGCAAATGGGCGGTAGGCGTGTACGGTGGGAGGTCTATATAAGCAGAGCTGGTTTAGTGAACCG
TCAGATCCGCTAGAGATCCGCGGCCGCTAATACGACTCACTATAGGGAGAGCCGCCACCATGAGCGAGGT
GGAATATAGCCACGAGTACTGGATGAGACACGCCCTGACCCTGGCCAAGCGGGCCAGAGACGAACGGCAC
GTGCCCGTGGGCGCCGTGCTGGTGCTGAACAACAGGGTTATCGGAGAGGGATGGAACCGGGCTAAGGGCC
TGCATGATCCTACAGCCCACGCTGAAATTATGGCCCTGAGACAGGGCGGCCTGGTGATGCAGAATTACCG
GCTGTGGGGAGCCACACTGTACACAACCTTCGAGCCTTGCGTGATGTGCGCCGGCGCTATGATCCACTCT
AGAATCGGCAGAGTGGTGTTCGGCGTGTGTAACGCCAAGACCCACGCTTGCATGTCCCTGATGAACGTGC
TGCACCACCCAGGCATGAATCACAGAGTCGAGATCACCGAGGGCATCCTGGCCGACGAGTGTGAAGCCCT
CCTGTGCAGATTCTTCAGAATGCCTCGGAGAGTGTTTAACGCCCAGAAAAAGGCCCAAAGCAGCACCGAC
TCTGGTGGTTCTTCTGGTGGTTCTAGCGGCAGCGAGACTCCCGGGACCTCAGAGTCCGCCACACCCGAAA
GTTCTGGTGGTTCTTCTGGTGGTTCTGACAAGAAGTACAGCATCGGCCTGGCCATCGGCACCAACTCTGT
GGGCTGGGCCGTGATCACCGACGAGTACAAGGTGCCCAGCAAGAAATTCAAGGTGCTGGGCAACACCGAC
CGGCACAGCATCAAGAAGAACCTGATCGGAGCCCTGCTGTTCGACAGCGGCGAAACAGCCGAGGCCACCC
GGCTGAAGAGAACCGCCAGAAGAAGATACACCAGACGGAAGAACCGGATCTGCTATCTGCAAGAGATCTT
CAGCAACGAGATGGCCAAGGTGGACGACAGCTTCTTCCACAGACTGGAAGAGTCCTTCCTGGTGGAAGAG
GATAAGAAGCACGAGCGGCACCCCATCTTCGGCAACATCGTGGACGAGGTGGCCTACCACGAGAAGTACC
CCACCATCTACCACCTGAGAAAGAAACTGGTGGACAGCACCGACAAGGCCGACCTGCGGCTGATCTATCT
GGCCCTGGCCCACATGATCAAGTTCCGGGGCCACTTCCTGATCGAGGGCGACCTGAACCCCGACAACAGC
GACGTGGACAAGCTGTTCATCCAGCTGGTGCAGACCTACAACCAGCTGTTCGAGGAAAACCCCATCAACG
CCAGCGGCGTGGACGCCAAGGCCATCCTGTCTGCCAGACTGAGCAAGAGCAGACGGCTGGAAAATCTGAT
CGCCCAGCTGCCCGGCGAGAAGAAGAATGGCCTGTTCGGAAACCTGATTGCCCTGAGCCTGGGCCTGACC
CCCAACTTCAAGAGCAACTTCGACCTGGCCGAGGATGCCAAACTGCAGCTGAGCAAGGACACCTACGACG
ACGACCTGGACAACCTGCTGGCCCAGATCGGCGACCAGTACGCCGACCTGTTTCTGGCCGCCAAGAACCT
GTCCGACGCCATCCTGCTGAGCGACATCCTGAGAGTGAACACCGAGATCACCAAGGCCCCCCTGAGCGCC
TCTATGATCAAGAGATACGACGAGCACCACCAGGACCTGACCCTGCTGAAAGCTCTCGTGCGGCAGCAGC
TGCCTGAGAAGTACAAAGAGATTTTCTTCGACCAGAGCAAGAACGGCTACGCCGGCTACATTGACGGCGG
AGCCAGCCAGGAAGAGTTCTACAAGTTCATCAAGCCCATCCTGGAAAAGATGGACGGCACCGAGGAACTG
CTCGTGAAGCTGAACAGAGAGGACCTGCTGCGGAAGCAGCGGACCTTCGACAACGGCAGCATCCCCCACC
AGATCCACCTGGGAGAGCTGCACGCCATTCTGCGGCGGCAGGAAGATTTTTACCCATTCCTGAAGGACAA
CCGGGAAAAGATCGAGAAGATCCTGACCTTCCGCATCCCCTACTACGTGGGCCCTCTGGCCAGGGGAAAC
AGCAGATTCGCCTGGATGACCAGAAAGAGCGAGGAAACCATCACCCCCTGGAACTTCGAGGAAGTGGTGG
ACAAGGGCGCTTCCGCCCAGAGCTTCATCGAGCGGATGACCAACTTCGATAAGAACCTGCCCAACGAGAA
GGTGCTGCCCAAGCACAGCCTGCTGTACGAGTACTTCACCGTGTATAACGAGCTGACCAAAGTGAAATAC
GTGACCGAGGGAATGAGAAAGCCCGCCTTCCTGAGCGGCGAGCAGAAAAAGGCCATCGTGGACCTGCTGT
TCAAGACCAACCGGAAAGTGACCGTGAAGCAGCTGAAAGAGGACTACTTCAAGAAAATCGAGTGCTTCGA
CTCCGTGGAAATCTCCGGCGTGGAAGATCGGTTCAACGCCTCCCTGGGCACATACCACGATCTGCTGAAA
ATTATCAAGGACAAGGACTTCCTGGACAATGAGGAAAACGAGGACATTCTGGAAGATATCGTGCTGACCC
TGACACTGTTTGAGGACAGAGAGATGATCGAGGAACGGCTGAAAACCTATGCCCACCTGTTCGACGACAA
AGTGATGAAGCAGCTGAAGCGGCGGAGATACACCGGCTGGGGCAGGCTGAGCCGGAAGCTGATCAACGGC
ATCCGGGACAAGCAGTCCGGCAAGACAATCCTGGATTTCCTGAAGTCCGACGGCTTCGCCAACAGAAACT
TCATGCAGCTGATCCACGACGACAGCCTGACCTTTAAAGAGGACATCCAGAAAGCCCAGGTGTCCGGCCA
GGGCGATAGCCTGCACGAGCACATTGCCAATCTGGCCGGCAGCCCCGCCATTAAGAAGGGCATCCTGCAG
ACAGTGAAGGTGGTGGACGAGCTCGTGAAAGTGATGGGCCGGCACAAGCCCGAGAACATCGTGATCGAAA
TGGCCAGAGAGAACCAGACCACCCAGAAGGGACAGAAGAACAGCCGCGAGAGAATGAAGCGGATCGAAGA
GGGCATCAAAGAGCTGGGCAGCCAGATCCTGAAAGAACACCCCGTGGAAAACACCCAGCTGCAGAACGAG
AAGCTGTACCTGTACTACCTGCAGAATGGGCGGGATATGTACGTGGACCAGGAACTGGACATCAACCGGC
TGTCCGACTACGATGTGGACCATATCGTGCCTCAGAGCTTTCTGAAGGACGACTCCATCGACAACAAGGT
GCTGACCAGAAGCGACAAGAACCGGGGCAAGAGCGACAACGTGCCCTCCGAAGAGGTCGTGAAGAAGATG
AAGAACTACTGGCGGCAGCTGCTGAACGCCAAGCTGATTACCCAGAGAAAGTTCGACAATCTGACCAAGG
CCGAGAGAGGCGGCCTGAGCGAACTGGATAAGGCCGGCTTCATCAAGAGACAGCTGGTGGAAACCCGGCA
GATCACAAAGCACGTGGCACAGATCCTGGACTCCCGGATGAACACTAAGTACGACGAGAATGACAAGCTG
ATCCGGGAAGTGAAAGTGATCACCCTGAAGTCCAAGCTGGTGTCCGATTTCCGGAAGGATTTCCAGTTTT
ACAAAGTGCGCGAGATCAACAACTACCACCACGCCCACGACGCCTACCTGAACGCCGTCGTGGGAACCGC
CCTGATCAAAAAGTACCCTAAGCTGGAAAGCGAGTTCGTGTACGGCGACTACAAGGTGTACGACGTGCGG
AAGATGATCGCCAAGAGCGAGCAGGAAATCGGCAAGGCTACCGCCAAGTACTTCTTCTACAGCAACATCA
TGAACTTTTTCAAGACCGAGATTACCCTGGCCAACGGCGAGATCCGGAAGCGGCCTCTGATCGAGACAAA
CGGCGAAACCGGGGAGATCGTGTGGGATAAGGGCCGGGATTTTGCCACCGTGCGGAAAGTGCTGAGCATG
CCCCAAGTGAATATCGTGAAAAAGACCGAGGTGCAGACAGGCGGCTTCAGCAAAGAGTCTATCCTGCCCA
AGAGGAACAGCGATAAGCTGATCGCCAGAAAGAAGGACTGGGACCCTAAGAAGTACGGCGGCTTCGACAG
CCCCACCGTGGCCTATTCTGTGCTGGTGGTGGCCAAAGTGGAAAAGGGCAAGTCCAAGAAACTGAAGAGT
GTGAAAGAGCTGCTGGGGATCACCATCATGGAAAGAAGCAGCTTCGAGAAGAATCCCATCGACTTTCTGG
AAGCCAAGGGCTACAAAGAAGTGAAAAAGGACCTGATCATCAAGCTGCCTAAGTACTCCCTGTTCGAGCT
GGAAAACGGCCGGAAGAGAATGCTGGCCTCTGCCGGCGAACTGCAGAAGGGAAACGAACTGGCCCTGCCC
TCCAAATATGTGAACTTCCTGTACCTGGCCAGCCACTATGAGAAGCTGAAGGGCTCCCCCGAGGATAATG
AGCAGAAACAGCTGTTTGTGGAACAGCACAAGCACTACCTGGACGAGATCATCGAGCAGATCAGCGAGTT
CTCCAAGAGAGTGATCCTGGCCGACGCTAATCTGGACAAAGTGCTGTCCGCCTACAACAAGCACCGGGAT
AAGCCCATCAGAGAGCAGGCCGAGAATATCATCCACCTGTTTACCCTGACCAATCTGGGAGCCCCTGCCG
CCTTCAAGTACTTTGACACCACCATCGACCGGAAGAGGTACACCAGCACCAAAGAGGTGCTGGACGCCAC
CCTGATCCACCAGAGCATCACCGGCCTGTACGAGACACGGATCGACCTGTCTCAGCTGGGAGGTGACTCT
GGTGGAAGCGGAGGATCTGGCGGCAGCACCAATCTGAGCGACATCATCGAGAAAGAGACAGGCAAGCAGC
TGGTCATCCAAGAGTCCATCCTGATGCTGCCTGAAGAGGTGGAAGAAGTGATCGGCAACAAGCCCGAGTC
CGACATCCTGGTGCACACCGCCTACGATGAGAGCACCGACGAGAACGTGATGCTGCTGACCTCTGACGCC
CCTGAGTACAAGCCTTGGGCTCTCGTGATCCAGGACAGCAACGGCGAGAACAAGATCAAGATGCTGAGCG
GCGGCTCTGGTGGCTCTGGCGGATCTACAAACCTGTCCGATATTATTGAGAAAGAAACCGGGAAACAGCT
CGTGATTCAAGAGTCTATTCTCATGCTCCCGGAAGAAGTCGAGGAAGTCATTGGAAACAAGCCTGAGAGC
GATATTCTGGTCCATACAGCCTACGACGAGTCTACCGATGAGAATGTCATGCTCCTCACCAGCGACGCTC
CCGAGTATAAGCCATGGGCACTTGTCATTCAGGACTCCAATGGGGAAAACAAAATCAAAATGCTCCCAAA
GAAAAAACGCAAGGTGGAGGGAGCTGATAAGCGCACCGCCGATGGTTCCGAGTTCGAAAGCCCCAAGAAG
AAGAGGAAAGTCTAACCGGTCATCATCACCATCACCATTGAGTTTAAACCCGCTGATCAGCCTCGACTGT
GCCTTCTAGTTGCCAGCCATCTGTTGTTTGCCCCTCCCCCGTGCCTTCCTTGACCCTGGAAGGTGCCACT
CCCACTGTCCTTTCCTAATAAAATGAGGAAATTGCATCGCATTGTCTGAGTAGGTGTCATTCTATTCTGG
GGGGTGGGGTGGGGCAGGACAGCAAGGGGGAGGATTGGGAAGACAATAGCAGGCATGCTGGGGATGCGGT
GGGCTCTATGGCTTCTGAGGCGGAAAGAACCAGCTGGGGCTCGATACCGTCGACCTCTAGCTAGAGCTTG
GCGTAATCATGGTCATAGCTGTTTCCTGTGTGAAATTGTTATCCGCTCACAATTCCACACAACATACGAG
CCGGAAGCATAAAGTGTAAAGCCTAGGGTGCCTAATGAGTGAGCTAACTCACATTAATTGCGTTGCGCTC
ACTGCCCGCTTTCCAGTCGGGAAACCTGTCGTGCCAGCTGCATTAATGAATCGGCCAACGCGCGGGGAGA
GGCGGTTTGCGTATTGGGCGCTCTTCCGCTTCCTCGCTCACTGACTCGCTGCGCTCGGTCGTTCGGCTGC
GGCGAGCGGTATCAGCTCACTCAAAGGCGGTAATACGGTTATCCACAGAATCAGGGGATAACGCAGGAAA
GAACATGTGAGCAAAAGGCCAGCAAAAGGCCAGGAACCGTAAAAAGGCCGCGTTGCTGGCGTTTTTCCAT
AGGCTCCGCCCCCCTGACGAGCATCACAAAAATCGACGCTCAAGTCAGAGGTGGCGAAACCCGACAGGAC
TATAAAGATACCAGGCGTTTCCCCCTGGAAGCTCCCTCGTGCGCTCTCCTGTTCCGACCCTGCCGCTTAC
CGGATACCTGTCCGCCTTTCTCCCTTCGGGAAGCGTGGCGCTTTCTCATAGCTCACGCTGTAGGTATCTC
AGTTCGGTGTAGGTCGTTCGCTCCAAGCTGGGCTGTGTGCACGAACCCCCCGTTCAGCCCGACCGCTGCG
CCTTATCCGGTAACTATCGTCTTGAGTCCAACCCGGTAAGACACGACTTATCGCCACTGGCAGCAGCCAC
TGGTAACAGGATTAGCAGAGCGAGGTATGTAGGCGGTGCTACAGAGTTCTTGAAGTGGTGGCCTAACTAC
GGCTACACTAGAAGAACAGTATTTGGTATCTGCGCTCTGCTGAAGCCAGTTACCTTCGGAAAAAGAGTTG
GTAGCTCTTGATCCGGCAAACAAACCACCGCTGGTAGCGGTGGTTTTTTTGTTTGCAAGCAGCAGATTAC
GCGCAGAAAAAAAGGATCTCAAGAAGATCCTTTGATCTTTTCTACGGGGTCTGACGCTCAGTGGAACGAA
AACTCACGTTAAGGGATTTTGGTCATGAGATTATCAAAAAGGATCTTCACCTAGATCCTTTTAAATTAAA
AATGAAGTTTTAAATCAATCTAAAGTATATATGAGTAAACTTGGTCTGACAGTTACCAATGCTTAATCAG
TGAGGCACCTATCTCAGCGATCTGTCTATTTCGTTCATCCATAGTTGCCTGACTCCCCGTCGTGTAGATA
ACTACGATACGGGAGGGCTTACCATCTGGCCCCAGTGCTGCAATGATACCGCGAGACCCACGCTCACCGG
CTCCAGATTTATCAGCAATAAACCAGCCAGCCGGAAGGGCCGAGCGCAGAAGTGGTCCTGCAACTTTATC
CGCCTCCATCCAGTCTATTAATTGTTGCCGGGAAGCTAGAGTAAGTAGTTCGCCAGTTAATAGTTTGCGC
AACGTTGTTGCCATTGCTACAGGCATCGTGGTGTCACGCTCGTCGTTTGGTATGGCTTCATTCAGCTCCG
GTTCCCAACGATCAAGGCGAGTTACATGATCCCCCATGTTGTGCAAAAAAGCGGTTAGCTCCTTCGGTCC
TCCGATCGTTGTCAGAAGTAAGTTGGCCGCAGTGTTATCACTCATGGTTATGGCAGCACTGCATAATTCT
CTTACTGTCATGCCATCCGTAAGATGCTTTTCTGTGACTGGTGAGTACTCAACCAAGTCATTCTGAGAAT
AGTGTATGCGGCGACCGAGTTGCTCTTGCCCGGCGTCAATACGGGATAATACCGCGCCACATAGCAGAAC
TTTAAAAGTGCTCATCATTGGAAAACGTTCTTCGGGGCGAAAACTCTCAAGGATCTTACCGCTGTTGAGA
TCCAGTTCGATGTAACCCACTCGTGCACCCAACTGATCTTCAGCATCTTTTACTTTCACCAGCGTTTCTG
GGTGAGCAAAAACAGGAAGGCAAAATGCCGCAAAAAAGGGAATAAGGGCGACACGGAAATGTTGAATACT
CATACTCTTCCTTTTTCAATATTATTGAAGCATTTATCAGGGTTATTGTCTCATGAGCGGATACATATTT
GAATGTATTTAGAAAAATAAACAAATAGGGGTTCCGCGCACATTTCCCCGAAAAGTGCCACCTGACGTCG
ACGGATCGGGAGATCGATCTCCCGATCCCCTAGGGTCGACTCTCAGTACAATCTGCTCTGATGCCGCATA
GTTAAGCCAGTATCTGCTCCCTGCTTGTGTGTTGGAGGTCGCTGAGTAGTGCGCGAGCAAAATTT
